Addgene plasmid #158109: pcDNA3.1-HA_human_BAP1
Purpose: Expresses tagged BAP1, neomycin selection
Depositing lab: Emanuela Felley-Bosco. Depositing organization: Zurich University Hospital.
Backbone
  Vector backbone: pcDNA3.1-HA
  Backbone manufacturer: Addgene
  Backbone size w/o insert (bp): 5451
  Vector type: Mammalian Expression
  Selectable markers: Neomycin (select with G418)
Growth in bacteria
  Bacterial resistance: Ampicillin, 100 μg/mL
  Growth temperature: 37°C
  Growth strain: DH5alpha
  Copy number: Unknown
Gene/Insert
  Gene/Insert name: BAP1
  Species: H. sapiens (human)
  Insert size (bp): 2187
  GenBank ID: 8314
  Entrez Gene: BAP1 (a.k.a. HUCEP-13, KURIS, TPDS1, UBM2, UCHL2, UVM2, hucep-6)
  Cloning method: Restriction Enzyme; 5′ cloning site BamHI (not destroyed); 3′ cloning site EcoRI (not destroyed)
  Sequencing primers: 5′ T7; 3′ BGH-Rev
Terms and licenses: Academic/Nonprofit Terms; Industry Terms: Not Available to Industry
How to cite: pcDNA3.1-HA_human_BAP1 was a gift from Emanuela Felley-Bosco (Addgene plasmid # 158109 ; http://n2t.net/addgene:158109 ; RRID:Addgene_158109)
