[The description below was written by a language model from this plasmid's Addgene catalogue record and pLannotate feature annotations shown in this document.]
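Description:
pcDNA3.1-HA_human_BAP1 is a mammalian expression plasmid built on the pcDNA3.1-HA backbone that produces human BAP1 (BRCA1-associated protein 1, a ubiquitin C-terminal hydrolase-type deubiquitinase) carrying an HA epitope tag. The sequenced plasmid is 7,624 nt. It is propagated in E. coli through a high-copy ColE1/pUC-type origin and selected with ampicillin via the β-lactamase gene and its own promoter. An f1 phage origin is also present, along with residual lac promoter/operator and other short backbone fragments that have no role in expression of the insert.

The 2,187 bp BAP1 coding sequence was cloned between BamHI and EcoRI sites, both retained, downstream of the human cytomegalovirus immediate-early enhancer and promoter, with transcripts terminated by the bovine growth hormone polyadenylation signal. A short HA-encoding segment lies just upstream of the BAP1 open reading frame. It is annotated as a fragment of a 3xHA element, and its length is consistent with a single HA epitope, so the tag is positioned at the N-terminus. A T7 promoter sits between the CMV promoter and the tag, allowing in vitro transcription and serving as a sequencing primer site. The brief hits annotated as an HIV-1 LTR fragment, a ble fragment and a partial SV40 promoter are probably annotation artefacts of backbone sequence rather than functional parts.

A separate cassette, in which the SV40 enhancer/early promoter drives the neomycin phosphotransferase gene followed by an SV40 polyadenylation signal, confers G418 resistance in mammalian cells. This makes the plasmid suitable for both transient transfection and derivation of stable lines. Its stated purpose is expression of tagged BAP1 with neomycin selection, and the HA epitope allows detection or immunoprecipitation of the protein.
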