Features (pLannotate 1.2.2; 21 found; start..end, strand, type, name):
     28..80      -  misc_feature   bom (fragment): basis of mobility region from pBR322
    235..614     +  enhancer       CMV enhancer: human cytomegalovirus immediate early enhancer
    615..818     +  promoter       CMV promoter: human cytomegalovirus (CMV) immediate early promoter
    814..847     +  LTR            5' LTR (truncated) (fragment): truncated 5' long terminal repeat (LTR) from HIV-1
    863..881     +  promoter       T7 promoter: promoter for bacteriophage T7 RNA polymerase
    910..936     +  CDS            3xHA (fragment): three tandem HA epitope tags
    955..3141    +  CDS            BAP1 (sequence partly withheld): BAP1_HUMAN - Also known as KIAA0272 From Homo sapiens (Human).
   3221..3445    +  polyA_signal   bGH poly(A) signal: bovine growth hormone polyadenylation signal
   3449..3470    +  promoter       SV40 promoter (fragment): SV40 enhancer and early promoter
   3491..3919    +  rep_origin     f1 ori (sequence partly withheld): f1 bacteriophage origin of replication; arrow indicates direction of (+) strand synthesis
   3933..4262    +  promoter       SV40 promoter: SV40 enhancer and early promoter
   4329..5120    +  CDS            neo: KKA2_KLEPN - Also known as kan, nptII. Experimental evidence at protein level: Swiss-Prot protein existence level 1. Resistance to kanamycin, neomycin, paromomycin, ribostamycin, butirosin and gentamicin B. From Klebsiella pneumoniae.
   5144..5302    +  CDS            ble (fragment): BLE_KLEPN - Experimental evidence at protein level: Swiss-Prot protein existence level 1. Binding protein with a strong affinity to the bleomycin family of antibiotics. Binds to CL990; an antimitotic-antibiotic compound. From Klebsiella pneumoniae.
   5297..5418    +  polyA_signal   SV40 poly(A) signal: SV40 polyadenylation signal
   5491..5507    -  protein_bind   lac operator: The lac repressor binds to the lac operator to inhibit transcription in E. coli. This inhibition can be relieved by adding lactose or isopropyl-β-D-thiogalactopyranoside (IPTG). lac repressor encoded by lacI
   5515..5545    -  promoter       lac promoter: promoter for the E. coli lac operon
   5560..5581    -  protein_bind   CAP binding site: CAP binding activates transcription in the presence of cAMP. E. coli catabolite activator protein
   5594..5686    -  CDS            lacI (fragment): lac repressor; lacI; The lac repressor binds to the lac operator to inhibit transcription in E. coli. This inhibition can be relieved by adding lactose or isopropyl-β-D-thiogalactopyranoside (IPTG).
   5869..6457    -  rep_origin     ori: high-copy-number ColE1/pMB1/pBR322/pUC origin of replication
   6628..7488    -  CDS            AmpR: β-lactamase; bla; confers resistance to ampicillin, carbenicillin, and related antibiotics
   7489..7593    -  promoter       AmpR promoter: bla
>Addgene plasmid #158109 | pcDNA3.1-HA_human_BAP1 | addgene full sequence | sequence record 309425 | Addgene NGS Result
GACGGATCGGGAGATCTCCCGATCCCCTATGGTGCACTCTCAGTACAATCTGCTCTGATGCCGCATAGTT
AAGCCAGTATCTGCTCCCTGCTTGTGTGTTGGAGGTCGCTGAGTAGTGCGCGAGCAAAATTTAAGCTACA
ACAAGGCAAGGCTTGACCGACAATTGCATGAAGAATCTGCTTAGGGTTAGGCGTTTTGCGCTGCTTCGCG
ATGTACGGGCCAGATATACGCGTTGACATTGATTATTGACTAGTTATTAATAGTAATCAATTACGGGGTC
ATTAGTTCATAGCCCATATATGGAGTTCCGCGTTACATAACTTACGGTAAATGGCCCGCCTGGCTGACCG
CCCAACGACCCCCGCCCATTGACGTCAATAATGACGTATGTTCCCATAGTAACGCCAATAGGGACTTTCC
ATTGACGTCAATGGGTGGAGTATTTACGGTAAACTGCCCACTTGGCAGTACATCAAGTGTATCATATGCC
AAGTACGCCCCCTATTGACGTCAATGACGGTAAATGGCCCGCCTGGCATTATGCCCAGTACATGACCTTA
TGGGACTTTCCTACTTGGCAGTACATCTACGTATTAGTCATCGCTATTACCATGGTGATGCGGTTTTGGC
AGTACATCAATGGGCGTGGATAGCGGTTTGACTCACGGGGATTTCCAAGTCTCCACCCCATTGACGTCAA
TGGGAGTTTGTTTTGGCACCAAAATCAACGGGACTTTCCAAAATGTCGTAACAACTCCGCCCCATTGACG
CAAATGGGCGGTAGGCGTGTACGGTGGGAGGTCTATATAAGCAGAGCTCTCTGGCTAACTAGAGAACCCA
CTGCTTACTGGCTTATCGAAATTAATACGACTCACTATAGGGAGACCCAAGCTGGCTAGCGCCATGGTTT
ACCCATACGATGTTCCAGATTACGCTGGTACCGAGCTCGGATCCATGAATAAGGGC
[2133 nt withheld, positions 967-3099]
GACCGGCGGAAACGCTCTCGCCCCTACAAGGCCAAGCGCCAGTGAGAATTCTGCAGATATCCAGCACAGT
GGCGGCCGCTCGAGTCTAGAGGGCCCGTTTAAACCCGCTGATCAGCCTCGACTGTGCCTTCTAGTTGCCA
GCCATCTGTTGTTTGCCCCTCCCCCGTGCCTTCCTTGACCCTGGAAGGTGCCACTCCCACTGTCCTTTCC
TAATAAAATGAGGAAATTGCATCGCATTGTCTGAGTAGGTGTCATTCTATTCTGGGGGGTGGGGTGGGGC
AGGACAGCAAGGGGGAGGATTGGGAAGACAATAGCAGGCATGCTGGGGATGCGGTGGGCTCTATGGCTTC
TGAGGCGGAAAGAACCAGCTGGGGCTCTAGGGGGTATCCCC
[124 nt withheld, positions 3491-3614]
C
[91 nt withheld, positions 3616-3706]
A
[49 nt withheld, positions 3708-3756]
CCTTTGACGTTGGAGTCCACGTTCTTT
[37 nt withheld, positions 3784-3820]
ACCCTATCTCGGTCTATTCTTTTGATTTATAAGGGATTTTGCCGATTTCGGCCTATTGGTTAAAAAATGA
GCTGATTTAACAAAAATTTAACGCGAATTAATTCTGTGGAATGTGTGTCAGTTAGGGTGTGGAAAGTCCC
CAGGCTCCCCAGCAGGCAGAAGTATGCAAAGCATGCATCTCAATTAGTCAGCAACCAGGTGTGGAAAGTC
CCCAGGCTCCCCAGCAGGCAGAAGTATGCAAAGCATGCATCTCAATTAGTCAGCAACCATAGTCCCGCCC
CTAACTCCGCCCATCCCGCCCCTAACTCCGCCCAGTTCCGCCCATTCTCCGCCCCATGGCTGACTAATTT
TTTTTATTTATGCAGAGGCCGAGGCCGCCTCTGCCTCTGAGCTATTCCAGAAGTAGTGAGGAGGCTTTTT
TGGAGGCCTAGGCTTTTGCAAAAAGCTCCCGGGAGCTTGTATATCCATTTTCGGATCTGATCAAGAGACA
GGATGAGGATCGTTTCGCATGATTGAACAAGATGGATTGCACGCAGGTTCTCCGGCCGCTTGGGTGGAGA
GGCTATTCGGCTATGACTGGGCACAACAGACAATCGGCTGCTCTGATGCCGCCGTGTTCCGGCTGTCAGC
GCAGGGGCGCCCGGTTCTTTTTGTCAAGACCGACCTGTCCGGTGCCCTGAATGAACTGCAGGACGAGGCA
GCGCGGCTATCGTGGCTGGCCACGACGGGCGTTCCTTGCGCAGCTGTGCTCGACGTTGTCACTGAAGCGG
GAAGGGACTGGCTGCTATTGGGCGAAGTGCCGGGGCAGGATCTCCTGTCATCTCACCTTGCTCCTGCCGA
GAAAGTATCCATCATGGCTGATGCAATGCGGCGGCTGCATACGCTTGATCCGGCTACCTGCCCATTCGAC
CACCAAGCGAAACATCGCATCGAGCGAGCACGTACTCGGATGGAAGCCGGTCTTGTCGATCAGGATGATC
TGGACGAAGAGCATCAGGGGCTCGCGCCAGCCGAACTGTTCGCCAGGCTCAAGGCGCGCATGCCCGACGG
CGAGGATCTCGTCGTGACCCATGGCGATGCCTGCTTGCCGAATATCATGGTGGAAAATGGCCGCTTTTCT
GGATTCATCGACTGTGGCCGGCTGGGTGTGGCGGACCGCTATCAGGACATAGCGTTGGCTACCCGTGATA
TTGCTGAAGAGCTTGGCGGCGAATGGGCTGACCGCTTCCTCGTGCTTTACGGTATCGCCGCTCCCGATTC
GCAGCGCATCGCCTTCTATCGCCTTCTTGACGAGTTCTTCTGAGCGGGACTCTGGGGTTCGAAATGACCG
ACCAAGCGACGCCCAACCTGCCATCACGAGATTTCGATTCCACCGCCGCCTTCTATGAAAGGTTGGGCTT
CGGAATCGTTTTCCGGGACGCCGGCTGGATGATCCTCCAGCGCGGGGATCTCATGCTGGAGTTCTTCGCC
CACCCCAACTTGTTTATTGCAGCTTATAATGGTTACAAATAAAGCAATAGCATCACAAATTTCACAAATA
AAGCATTTTTTTCACTGCATTCTAGTTGTGGTTTGTCCAAACTCATCAATGTATCTTATCATGTCTGTAT
ACCGTCGACCTCTAGCTAGAGCTTGGCGTAATCATGGTCATAGCTGTTTCCTGTGTGAAATTGTTATCCG
CTCACAATTCCACACAACATACGAGCCGGAAGCATAAAGTGTAAAGCCTGGGGTGCCTAATGAGTGAGCT
AACTCACATTAATTGCGTTGCGCTCACTGCCCGCTTTCCAGTCGGGAAACCTGTCGTGCCAGCTGCATTA
ATGAATCGGCCAACGCGCGGGGAGAGGCGGTTTGCGTATTGGGCGCTCTTCCGCTTCCTCGCTCACTGAC
TCGCTGCGCTCGGTCGTTCGGCTGCGGCGAGCGGTATCAGCTCACTCAAAGGCGGTAATACGGTTATCCA
CAGAATCAGGGGATAACGCAGGAAAGAACATGTGAGCAAAAGGCCAGCAAAAGGCCAGGAACCGTAAAAA
GGCCGCGTTGCTGGCGTTTTTCCATAGGCTCCGCCCCCCTGACGAGCATCACAAAAATCGACGCTCAAGT
CAGAGGTGGCGAAACCCGACAGGACTATAAAGATACCAGGCGTTTCCCCCTGGAAGCTCCCTCGTGCGCT
CTCCTGTTCCGACCCTGCCGCTTACCGGATACCTGTCCGCCTTTCTCCCTTCGGGAAGCGTGGCGCTTTC
TCATAGCTCACGCTGTAGGTATCTCAGTTCGGTGTAGGTCGTTCGCTCCAAGCTGGGCTGTGTGCACGAA
CCCCCCGTTCAGCCCGACCGCTGCGCCTTATCCGGTAACTATCGTCTTGAGTCCAACCCGGTAAGACACG
ACTTATCGCCACTGGCAGCAGCCACTGGTAACAGGATTAGCAGAGCGAGGTATGTAGGCGGTGCTACAGA
GTTCTTGAAGTGGTGGCCTAACTACGGCTACACTAGAAGAACAGTATTTGGTATCTGCGCTCTGCTGAAG
CCAGTTACCTTCGGAAAAAGAGTTGGTAGCTCTTGATCCGGCAAACAAACCACCGCTGGTAGCGGTGGTT
TTTTTGTTTGCAAGCAGCAGATTACGCGCAGAAAAAAAGGATCTCAAGAAGATCCTTTGATCTTTTCTAC
GGGGTCTGACGCTCAGTGGAACGAAAACTCACGTTAAGGGATTTTGGTCATGAGATTATCAAAAAGGATC
TTCACCTAGATCCTTTTAAATTAAAAATGAAGTTTTAAATCAATCTAAAGTATATATGAGTAAACTTGGT
CTGACAGTTACCAATGCTTAATCAGTGAGGCACCTATCTCAGCGATCTGTCTATTTCGTTCATCCATAGT
TGCCTGACTCCCCGTCGTGTAGATAACTACGATACGGGAGGGCTTACCATCTGGCCCCAGTGCTGCAATG
ATACCGCGAGACCCACGCTCACCGGCTCCAGATTTATCAGCAATAAACCAGCCAGCCGGAAGGGCCGAGC
GCAGAAGTGGTCCTGCAACTTTATCCGCCTCCATCCAGTCTATTAATTGTTGCCGGGAAGCTAGAGTAAG
TAGTTCGCCAGTTAATAGTTTGCGCAACGTTGTTGCCATTGCTACAGGCATCGTGGTGTCACGCTCGTCG
TTTGGTATGGCTTCATTCAGCTCCGGTTCCCAACGATCAAGGCGAGTTACATGATCCCCCATGTTGTGCA
AAAAAGCGGTTAGCTCCTTCGGTCCTCCGATCGTTGTCAGAAGTAAGTTGGCCGCAGTGTTATCACTCAT
GGTTATGGCAGCACTGCATAATTCTCTTACTGTCATGCCATCCGTAAGATGCTTTTCTGTGACTGGTGAG
TACTCAACCAAGTCATTCTGAGAATAGTGTATGCGGCGACCGAGTTGCTCTTGCCCGGCGTCAATACGGG
ATAATACCGCGCCACATAGCAGAACTTTAAAAGTGCTCATCATTGGAAAACGTTCTTCGGGGCGAAAACT
CTCAAGGATCTTACCGCTGTTGAGATCCAGTTCGATGTAACCCACTCGTGCACCCAACTGATCTTCAGCA
TCTTTTACTTTCACCAGCGTTTCTGGGTGAGCAAAAACAGGAAGGCAAAATGCCGCAAAAAAGGGAATAA
GGGCGACACGGAAATGTTGAATACTCATACTCTTCCTTTTTCAATATTATTGAAGCATTTATCAGGGTTA
TTGTCTCATGAGCGGATACATATTTGAATGTATTTAGAAAAATAAACAAATAGGGGTTCCGCGCACATTT
CCCCGAAAAGTGCCACCTGACGTC
